>Addgene plasmid #39705 | KHBD00638 | depositor partial sequence | sequence record 50145 | KHBD00638 sequence 2007 bps
ATGATAGCTAAGCCCAACCAGGCCACCACCGAACCACCATTAAGCTTGCGCCCCGGAACAGTGCCAACGG
TTCCAGCAACCACCCCAGCCAGACCAGCGACCATCACCATCCAGCGAAGGCATCCAGCCCCGAAAGCGGA
TTCCACACCCCACACTTTGCCACCGTTCTCGCCTTCGCCTTCGCCAGCGTCGTCGCCTTCGCCAGCGCCA
GCGCAAACGCCTGGAGCACAAAAAACACAAAGCCAGGCAGCTATTACTCATCCAGCGGCTGTGGCTTCGC
CTTCCGCGCCTGTTGCTGCAGCTGCACCGAAGACCCCCAAGACCCCGGAACCCCGGAGTACCCACACCCA
CACTCACACTCACAGCCAGCACTTCAGCCCCCCTCCACGCGAATCCGAAATGGACGGCGAAAGATCTCCG
AGCCACAGCGGCCATGAAATGACACTGAGCATGGACGGCATCGATTCCAGCCTGGTGTTCGGATCTGCAC
GGGTTCCTGTCAACTCCAGCACCCCGTACTCGGATGCGACTCGAACCAAGAAACATTCGCCCGGCCATAT
CAAGCGACCCATGAACGCCTTCATGGTTTGGAGCCAGATGGAGCGGCGCAAGATCTGCGAGCGGACCCCC
GACCTGCACAACGCGGAGATCTCCAAGGAGCTGGGCCGCCGCTGGCAGCTGCTCAGCAAGGACGACAAGC
AGCCGTACATCATCGAGGCGGAGAAGCTGCGCAAGCTGCACATGATCGAGTATCCGAACTACAAGTACAG
GCCGCAAAAGAAGCAGACGCGCTCCCCGGGATCGCTGAAGCCCAACCAGGACGCGGACGGCTGCGAAGCC
AGAAATGACACGACCAACAACAACAACTCACTGACCACACTTGCAATTAATGGAACCACCACTGCCGGCC
GCAAAAGCAAAAGATCTACCTCTACATGTCAATCGGGTTCCGCTTCGAAACGATTGAGGAACGACTCGGG
TGATACCTCCTCCAAGCCTAAGTACGAAGTTAAGATGGAGTCTGCTGAGCAGCTCAACTCCGCCGATATT
ATACTACCCTCAGCCGATAATCTGATAAGCTACCAATCGTCTGAATACTTACCTCTAAGCACGCTCAGCA
ACGCCGACTGCGACGAGAAGCTGCACTCTGAGCTGAGCTCGGGTCCGCTGGAGTCGCGGGAGAACCTGTC
GGAGGTGGTCAACCGCTTCCTGCCGCTCTTCCTCGGCGGCAACGAGGACTCCCAGCTGGGGGTCAGCTCC
CTGACGCAGAGCCAACACAACCAGTCGGATCCCACCGCAGGACTGATGGACAACATCTCCGACATCAGCC
CCATCAACGACCGCGAGGAGCTGACCGAGGAGGTGATGCGCTACCTGCCCTACCTGGAGGTGAATCCATC
GAGCGACGGGCTCACCCTTAAGGTGGAGTCGTCCAGCCTGCTGGGAAAACCGCTAAACGAGCCCGTCTTC
GACTCCGAAGACAACATTGTGAACGACGCCAACTTGCACTCGGCCAGCCATCAAATACCTCCATATGTGC
CTGACAGCCACGACTGCTTCGCGGAGGACTGCGGCGGCGACAGCTCCTCGCACCAGGTGGAATTCGAGGT
GGTGCGGCCCCAGACGGTGACCATGACCATGACCTGCACGCTGCCCTACGGCGGACCGGACGCTGGGCAC
ACCACATTCCAGGCCGACGACTTCAACGCGATCCCGTCGGCCGCCGAGGACAGCGAATGCAGCATTCTGA
CCACCTCCAACTCGCCGCAGATTGGCTTCAACGGGAGCAGCTTCGTGGAGGCGGACGCCATCGGGAGCAC
TTGTACATACGCGCAACAAGACTACACCGGAAGTGTAATTGAAACACACAATGATCTCAACTACGCCGCA
CACGATAACAACGGAGCTCTGCTAGCCTACACATTTGAGGACTTGCCGCCTCAGCCAACCGGTAGTCATT
TAGAGTTTAACACTAACAAATACGAGTTTGCAAGTTATTATAAAATG
