>Addgene plasmid #39705 | KHBD00638 | addgene partial sequence | sequence record 52269 | M13Rev
TGCTTTCTTATAATGCCAACTTTGTACAAGAAAGTTGGCAACATTTTATAATAACTTGCAAACTCGTATT
TGTTAGTGTTAAACTCTAAATGACTACCGGTTGGCTGAGGCGGCAAGTCCTCAAATGTGTAGGCTAGCAG
AGCTCCGTTGTTATCGTGTGCGGCGTAGTTGAGATCATTGTGTGTTTCAATTACACTTCCGGTGTAGTCT
TGTTGCGCGTATGTACAAGTGCTCCCGATGGCGTCCGCCTCCACGAAGCTGCTCCCGTTGAAGCCAATCT
GCGGCGAGTTGGAGGTGGTCAGAATGCTGCATTCGCTGTCCTCGGCGGCCGACGGGATCGCGTTGAAGTC
GTCGGCCTGGAATGTGGTGTGCCCAGCGTCCGGTCCGCCGTAGGGCAGCGTGCAGGTCATGGTCATGGTC
ACCGTCTGGGGCCGCACCACCTCGAATTCCACCTGGTGCGAGGAGCTGTCGCCGCCGCAGTCCTCCGCGA
AGCAGTCGTGGCTGTCAGGCACATATGGAGGTATTTGATGGCTGGCCGAGTGCAAGTTGGCGTCGTTCAC
AATGTTGTCTTCGGAGTCGAAGACGGGCTCGTTTAGCGGTTTTCCCAGCAGGCTGGACGACTCCACCTTA
AGGGTGAGCCCGTCGCTCGATGGATTCACCTCCAGGTAGGGCAGGTAGCGCATCACCTCCTCG
