[The description below was written by a language model from this plasmid's Addgene catalogue record.]
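Description:
KHBD00638 is a Gateway entry clone built on the pDONR221 backbone, carrying the open reading frame of the Drosophila melanogaster gene Sox14 (CG3090, also known as Sox box protein 14), which by its name belongs to the Sox family of transcription factors. The insert is recorded as about 2.0 kb in a backbone of roughly 2.5 kb. The plasmid is maintained in standard E. coli cloning strains as a high-copy plasmid under kanamycin selection. No feature table accompanies the record, so details such as the origin of replication and the exact recombination sites are not listed. As a product of Gateway cloning into a DONR vector, the ORF would be expected to be flanked by attL sites, with M13 forward and reverse primer sites outside the insert for sequence verification.

There is no promoter driving the insert, so the construct is not an expression plasmid in its own right. It serves as a shuttle from which the Sox14 coding sequence can be moved by LR recombination into any compatible Gateway destination vector, which then supplies the promoter, tags and host-specific elements. The depositor notes that ORFs in this collection were cloned open-ended, without a stop codon. This permits in-frame C-terminal fusions to tags or domains encoded by the destination vector, and it means a destination vector must supply the stop codon. The clone is part of a collection associated with a study on automated screening of protein–DNA interactions at Drosophila regulatory elements, which fits its use as a source of a fly transcription factor ORF for such assays.
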