Addgene plasmid #39705: KHBD00638
Depositing lab: Bart Deplancke. Depositing organization: Swiss Federal Institute of Technology (EPFL). Publication: Automated protein-DNA interaction screening of Drosophila regulatory elements. Korneel Hens, Jean-Daniel Feuz, Alina Isakova, Antonina Lagovitina, Andreas Massouras, Julien Bryois, Patrick Callaerts, Susan E. Celniker, Bart Deplancke. Nat Methods. 2011 Oct 30;8(12):1065-70. 10.1038/nmeth.1763 PubMed 22037703.
Backbone
  Vector backbone: pDONR221
  Backbone manufacturer: Invitrogen
  Backbone size w/o insert (bp): 2536
  Vector type: Gateway DONR vector
Growth in bacteria
  Bacterial resistance: Kanamycin, 50 μg/mL
  Growth temperature: 37°C
  Growth strain: DH5alpha
  Copy number: High Copy
Gene/Insert
  Gene/Insert name: CG3090 (alt names: FBgn0005612; Sox14; Sox box protein 14)
  Species: D. melanogaster (fly)
  Insert size (bp): 2007
  Entrez Gene: Sox14 (a.k.a. Dmel_CG3090, CG17263, CG3090, DSox-14, DSox14, DSox60B, Dmel\CG3090, Dsox-14, SOX14, SOX60B, SOXC, sox14)
  Promoter: none
  Cloning method: Gateway Cloning
  Sequencing primers: 5′ M13-F20; 3′ M13R
Terms and licenses: Academic/Nonprofit Terms; Industry Terms: Not Available to Industry
Depositor comments: Please note that the ORFs in this collection were cloned open-ended (without a stop codon).
How to cite: KHBD00638 was a gift from Bart Deplancke (Addgene plasmid # 39705 ; http://n2t.net/addgene:39705 ; RRID:Addgene_39705)
